Addgene plasmid #78162: TRCN0000231737
Purpose: Luciferase control
Depositing lab: William Hahn. Depositing organization: Dana-Farber Cancer Institute. Publication: Integrated genetic and pharmacologic interrogation of rare cancers. Hong AL, Tseng YY, Cowley GS, Jonas O, Cheah JH, Kynnap BD, Doshi MB, Oh C, Meyer SC, Church AJ, Gill S, Bielski CM, Keskula P, Imamovic A, Howell S, Kryukov GV, Clemons PA, Tsherniak A, Vazquez F, Crompton BD, Shamji AF, Rodriguez-Galindo C, Janeway KA, Roberts CW, Stegmaier K, van Hummelen P, Cima MJ, Langer RS, Garraway LA, Schreiber SL, Root DE, Hahn WC, Boehm JS. Nat Commun. 2016 Jun 22;7:11987. doi: 10.1038/ncomms11987. PubMed 27329820.
Backbone
  Vector backbone: pLKO_TRC005
  Vector type: RNAi
  Selectable markers: Puromycin
Growth in bacteria
  Bacterial resistance: Ampicillin, 100 μg/mL
  Growth temperature: 37°C
  Growth strain: NEB Stable
  Copy number: Unknown
Gene/Insert
  Gene/Insert name: Luciferase
  gRNA/shRNA sequence: ATGTTTACTACACTCGGATAT
  Promoter: hU6
  Cloning method: Unknown
  Sequencing primers: 5′ hU6-F
Resource information
  A portion of this plasmid was derived from a plasmid made by: The RNAi Consortium / Broad Institute
Terms and licenses: Academic/Nonprofit Terms; Industry Terms: Not Available to Industry
How to cite: TRCN0000231737 was a gift from William Hahn (Addgene plasmid # 78162 ; http://n2t.net/addgene:78162 ; RRID:Addgene_78162)
