[The description below was written by a language model from this plasmid's Addgene catalogue record.]
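Description:
TRCN0000231737 is an RNAi plasmid built on the pLKO_TRC005 backbone, part of which derives from The RNAi Consortium shRNA collection. The pLKO series is generally known as a family of lentiviral shRNA expression vectors, although the record itself lists the vector type only as RNAi and provides no feature table, so viral elements such as LTRs or a packaging signal, and the origin of replication, cannot be confirmed from the information given. The plasmid is propagated in bacteria under ampicillin selection, and it carries a puromycin marker for selecting mammalian cells that have taken up the construct. The promoter driving the puromycin resistance gene is not stated.

The payload is a short hairpin RNA directed against luciferase, expressed from the human U6 promoter. U6 is an RNA polymerase III promoter commonly used for small RNAs because it gives strong expression with defined transcript ends, allowing the hairpin to be processed by the cellular RNAi machinery into a silencing guide strand. Because luciferase is not an endogenous mammalian gene, a hairpin targeting it should have no specific target in cells that lack a luciferase reporter.

The stated purpose is accordingly a luciferase control. It serves as a negative control alongside gene-specific shRNAs in knockdown experiments or screens, accounting for the effects of delivery, puromycin selection and engagement of the RNAi pathway. The record does not specify which luciferase species is targeted. The associated work concerns genetic and pharmacologic interrogation of rare cancers, consistent with use as a control in loss-of-function studies in cancer cell models.
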