>Addgene plasmid #78162 | TRCN0000231737 | addgene partial sequence | sequence record 148742 | WPRE-R 5'-CATAGCGTAAAAGGAGCAACA-3'
ATTTTGTAATCCAGAGGTTGATTGTCGACTTAACGCGTTCAGGCACCGGGCTTGCGGGTCATGCACCAGG
TGCGCGGTCCTTCGGGCACCTCGACGTCGGCGGTGACGGTGAAGCCGAGCCGCTCGTAGAAGGGGAGGTT
GCGGGGCGCGGAGGTCTCCAGGAAGGCGGGCACCCCGGCGCGCTCGGCCGCCTCCACTCCGGGGAGCACG
ACGGCGCTGCCCAGACCCTTGCCCTGGTGGTCGGGCGAGACGCCGACGGTGGCCAGGAACCACGCGGGCT
CCTTGGGCCGGTGCGGCGCCAGGAGGCCTTCCATCTGTTGCTGCGCGGCCAGCCGGGAACCGCTCAACTC
GGCCATGCGCGGGCCGATCTCGGCGAACACCGCCCCCGCTTCGACGCTCTCCGGCGTGGTCCAGACCGCC
ACGGCGGCGCCGTCGTCCGCGACCCACACCTTGCCGATGTCGAGCCCGACGCGCGTGAGGAAGAGTTCTT
GCAGCTCGGTGACCCGCTCGATGTGGCGGTCCGGATCGACGGTGTGGCGCGTGGCGGGGTAGTCGGCGAA
CGCGGCGGCGAGGGTGCGTACGGCCCTGGGGACGTCGTCGCGGGTGGCGAGGCGCACCGTGGGCTTGTAC
TCGGTCATGGTAAGCTCCGGTGGATCCCCCTGGGGAGAGAGGTCGGTGATTCGGTCAACGAGGGAGCCGA
CTGCCGACGTGCGCTCCGGAGGCTTGCAGAATGCGGAACACCGCGCGGGCAGGAACAGGGCCCACACTAC
CGCCCCACACCCCGC
