>Addgene plasmid #78162 | TRCN0000231737 | addgene partial sequence | sequence record 148743 | hU6-F 5'-GAGGGCCTATTTCCCATGATT-3'
AGGGCTGTTAGAGAGATAATTAGAATTAATTTGACTGTAAACACAAAGATATTAGTACAAAATACGTGAC
GTAGAAAGTAATAATTTCTTGGGTAGTTTGCAGTTTTAAAATTATGTTTTAAAATGGACTATCATATGCT
TACCGTAACTTGAAAGTATTTCGATTTCTTGGCTTTATATATCTTGTGGAAAGGACGAGGTACCGGATGT
TTACTACACTCGGATATCTCGAGATATCCGAGTGTAGTAAACATTTTTTGAATTCTAGATCTTGAGACAA
ATGGCAGTATTCATCCACAATTTTAAAAGAAAAGGGGGGATTGGGGGGTACAGTGCAGGGGAAAGAATAG
TAGACATAATAGCAACAGACATACAAACTAAAGAATTACAAAAACAAATTACAAAAATTCAAAATTTTCG
GGTTTATTACAGGGACAGCAGAGATCCACTTTGGCGCCGGCTCGAGGGGGCCCGGGTTGCGCCTTTTCCA
AGGCAGCCCTGGGTTTGCGCAGGGACGCGGCTGCTCTGGGCGTGGTTCCGGGAAACGCAGCGGCGCCGAC
CCTGGGTCTCGCACATTCTTCACGTCCGTTCGCAGCGTCACCCGGATCTTCGCCGCTACCCTTGTGGGCC
CCCCGGCGACGCTTCCTGCTCCGCCCCTAAGTCGGGAAGGTTCCTTGCGGTTCGCGGCGTGCCGGACGTG
ACAAACGGAAGCCGCACGTCTCACTAGTACCCTCGCAGACGGACAGCGCCAGGGAGCAATGGCAGCGCGC
CGACCGCGATGGGCTGTGGCCAATAGCGGCTGCTCAGCAGGGCGCGCCGAGAGCAGCGGCCGGGAAGGGG
CGGTGCGGGAGGCGGGGTGTGGGGCGGTAGTGTGGGCCCTGTTCCTGCCCGCGCGGTGTTCCGCATTCTG
CAAGCCTCCGGAGCGCACGTCGGCAGTCGGCTCCTCGTTG
